>Addgene plasmid #110141 | pRK2-AraE | depositor full sequence | sequence record 207206 | pRK2-AraE sequence 5269 bps
AGACTATCGGCTGTAGCCTAGGTTGAGAAGAGAAAAGAAAACCGCCGATCCTGTCCACCGCATTACTGCA
AGGTAGTGGACAAGACCGGCGGTCTTAAGTTTTTTGGCTGAAGAATTCTTATCAGACGCCGATATTTCTC
AACTTCTCGCCTGCCATCAGTTTGCGTTCGATATGTTCCAGCGTGACATTTTTGGTTTCCGGAATGAGCC
AGAAAGTAATGCCCACAAACGCAATGTTCAGCGCAGTGTAGAGCCAGAACGTACCGGCAGCGCCAATGCT
ATCAAGCAGTGTCAGGAAGGTCGCGCCGATAATCATATTCGACACCCAGTTCGTGGTGGTCGAACAGGTA
ATACCGAAATCGCGGCATTTCAGCGGCTGAATTTCAGAGCACAGGATCCACACCACTGGCGCGGCGCTCA
TCGCATAACCGGCAATACACATCATCGTCATGCCAACAGAGAGCCAGGACAAGCCACTGGAAGCCGTACC
GTTATCAAACTGCATCAGGCAATAGCCCAGCACCAGAGTGCCTAACGCCATCACGCTGAAACCAATTTTC
AGAGCCGGTTTACGCCCTGCTTTATCTACCGTAAACACCGCAATAAAGGTGGCGAACATAAAGGTCAGCC
CTACGACCAGAGTCGCAATCATCTGTTGTTCTGTGGTCGTAAAGCCCGCCATTTTGAAGATACGCGGCGC
GTAGTACATGATGATGTTCATACCGGTAAACTGCTGCATCGCCTGCAACAACATACCGAGAAACACAGCA
CGACGGACGTTACGGTTGATCTTAAACAGTGCCCAACCGCCCTGTTTTAACTTCAGGCTTTCACGAATTT
CGTTGAGTTCTTCTCGCGCTTTTTCCGACGTATCGCGCAGCATACGCAATACTTCTTCCGCCTCAATATG
ACGCCCCTTTTCCGCCAGCCAGCGCGGGCTATTTGGCAGGAAGACTACCAGAATAATCAGCAGAACTGCT
GGTAAAGCAAGAACCCCCAACATTGCGCGCCAGTTACCGCTATAACTGAACGCTGTATCGGATAAAAACG
CCAGCACGATGCCGAGTGTGACCATCAACTGGTACATACTGATCATCTTACCGCGAACGTTTTCACTTGC
CATTTCAGAAAGATACAGAGGAGCGGTGTAAGACGCGATCCCGACAGCAATGCCCAGCACCACACGAGCG
GCGATTAACATCTCTACGCTGGTCGCAAAAGCGGACCCTATAGAACCGAGTACAAACAGGATGGCCCCCG
CCATCAGGCTGTATTTACGCCCCAGGCGGAACGACAGCCAACCATTAAACAGCGCACCAATTGCTGCACC
GAGCATCATGCTACTAACCACCCATTCCTGCAAACGACTGGTCAGCACAAAGTGATCGGTAATGAACGGC
AACGCTCCGGCGATTACGCCGATATCAAGACCAAATAACAATCCTGCGACCGCAGCAGCTACCGAAACAA
ACATATTCATACGCCGCGTATCCCGCAAAGAACGTGGCGTTAAAGCAGATTCCGTATTGATAGTAACCAT
GGAATTAACCTCCTACTTGACTTTATGAGTTCGTCAACAATATCTCACTCGAGATAAGTCGACGTGCTAG
CACAGTCCCTAGGACTGAGCTAGCTGTAAATATGTATGCTAGTTCAAGATGGACCAAAACGAAAAAAGGC
CCCCCTTTCGGGAGGCCTCTTTTCTGGAATTTGGTACCGAGGACGTCGGAATTGCCAGCTGGGGCGCCCT
CTGGTAAGGTTGGGAAGCCATGGAAGCCATCACAAACGGCATGATGAACCTGAATCGCCAGCGGCATCAG
CACCTTGTCGCCTTGCGTATAATATTTGCCCATGGACGCACACCGTGGAAACGGATGAAGGCACGAACCC
AGTTGACATAAGCCTGTTCGGTTCGTAAACTGTAATGCAAGTAGCGTATGCGCTCACGCAACTGGTCCAG
AACCTTGACCGAACGCAGCGGTGGTAACGGCGCAGTGGCGGTTTTCATGGCTTGTTATGACTGTTTTTTT
GTACAGTCTATGCCTCGGGCATCCAAGCAGCAAGCGCGTTACGCCGTGGGTCGATGTTTGATGTTATGGA
GCAGCAACGATGTTACGCAGCAGCAACGATGTTACGCAGCAGGGCAGTCGCCCTAAAACAAAGTTAGGTG
GCTCAAGTATGGGCATCATTCGCACATGTAGGCTCGGCCCTGACCAAGTCAAATCCATGCGGGCTGCTCT
TGATCTTTTCGGTCGTGAGTTCGGAGACGTAGCCACCTACTCCCAACATCAGCCGGACTCCGATTACCTC
GGGAACTTGCTCCGTAGTAAGACATTCATCGCGCTTGCTGCCTTCGACCAAGAAGCGGTTGTTGGCGCTC
TCGCGGCTTACGTTCTGCCCAGGTTTGAGCAGCCGCGTAGTGAGATCTATATCTATGATCTCGCAGTCTC
CGGCGAGCACCGGAGGCAGGGCATTGCCACCGCGCTCATCAATCTCCTCAAGCATGAGGCCAACGCGCTT
GGTGCTTATGTGATCTACGTGCAAGCAGATTACGGTGACGATCCCGCAGTGGCTCTCTATACAAAGTTGG
GCATACGGGAAGAAGTGATGCACTTTGATATCGACCCAAGTACCGCCACCTAACAATTCGTTCAAGCCGA
GATCGGCTTCCCGGCCGCGGAGTTGTTCGGTAAATTGTCACAACGCCGCCAGGTGGCACTTTTCGGGGAA
ATGTGCGCGCCCGCGTTCCTGCTGGCGCTGGGCCTGTTTCTGGCGCTGGACTTCCCGCTGTTCCGTCAGC
AGCTTTTCGCCCACGGCCTTGATGATCGCGGCGGCCTTGGCCTGCATATCCCGATTCAACGGCCCCAGGG
CGTCCAGAACGGGCTTCAGGCGCTCCCGAAGGTGAGCTCGCTTGGACTCCTGTTGATAGATCCAGTAATG
ACCTCAGAACTCCATCTGGATTTGTTCAGAACGCTCGGTTGCCGCCGGGCGTTTTTTATTGGTGAGAATC
CAAGCACTAGTGTAGAAAAGATCAAAGGATCTTCTTGAGATCCTTTTTTTCTGCGGGGGATCAGGACCGC
TGCCGGAGCGCAACCCACTCACTACAGCAGAGCCATGTAGGGCCGCCGGCGTTGTGGATACCTCGCGGAA
AACTTGGCCCTCACTGACAGATGAGGGGCGGACGTTGACACTTGAGGGGCCGACTCACCCGGCGCGGCGT
TGACAGATGAGGGGCAGGCTCGATTTCGGCCGGCGACGTGGAGCTGGCCAGCCTCGCAAATCGGCGAAAA
CGCCTGATTTTACGCGAGTTTCCCACAGATGATGTGGACAAGCCTGGGGATAAGTGCCCTGCGGTATTGA
CACTTGAGGGGCGCGACTACTGACAGATGAGGGGCGCGATCCTTGACACTTGAGGGGCAGAGTGCTGACA
GATGAGGGGCGCACCTATTGACATTTGAGGGGCTGTCCACAGGCAGAAAATCCAGCATTTGCAAGGGTTT
CCGCCCGTTTTTCGGCCACCGCTAACCTGTCTTTTAACCTGCTTTTAAACCAATATTTATAAACCTTGTT
TTTAACCAGGGCTGCGCCCTGTGCGCGTGACCGCGCACGCCGAAGGGGGGTGCCCCCCCTTCTCGAACCC
TCCCGGCCCGCTAACGCGGGCCTCCCATCCCCCCAGGGGCTGCGCCCCTCGGCCGCGAACGGCCTCACCC
CAAAAATGGCAGCCACGTAGAAAGCCAGTCCGCAGAAACGGTGCTGACCCCGGATGAATGTCAGCTACTG
GGCTATCTGGACAAGGGAAAACGCAAGCGCAAAGAGAAAGCAGGTAGCTTGCAGTGGGCTTACATGGCGA
TAGCTAGACTGGGCGGTTTTATGGACAGCAAGCGAACCGGAATTGCCAGCTGGGGCGCCCTCTGGTAAGG
TTGGGAAGCCCTGCAAAGTAAACTGGATGGCTTTCTTGCCGCCAAGGATCTGATGGCGCAGGGGATCAAG
ATCGACGGATCGATCCGGGGAATTAATTCCGGGGCAATCCCGCAAGGAGGGTGAATGAATCGGACGTTTG
ACCGGAAGGCATACAGGCAAGAACTGATCGACGCGGGGTTTTCCGCCGAGGATGCCGAAACCATCGCAAG
CCGCACCGTCATGCGTGCGCCCCGCGAAACCTTCCAGTCCGTCGGCTCGATAGTCCAGCAAGCTACGGCC
AAGATCGAGCGCGACAGCGTGCAACTGGCTCCCCCTGCCCTGCCCGCGCCATCGGCCGCCGTGGAGCGTT
CGCGTCGTCTCGAACAGGAGGCGGCAGGTTTGGCGAAGTCGATGACCATCGACACGCGAGGAACTATGAC
GACCAAGAAGCGAAAAACCGCCGGCGAGGACCTGGCAAAACAGGTCAGCGAAGCCAAGCAGGCCGCGTTG
CTGAAACACACGAAGCAGCAGATCAAGGAAATGCAGCTTTCCTTGTTCGATATTGCGCCGTGGCCGGACA
CGATGCGAGCGATGCCAAACGACACGGCCCGCTCTGCCCTGTTCACCACGCGCAACAAGAAAATCCCGCG
CGAGGCGCTGCAAAACAAGGTCATTTTCCACGTCAACAAGGACGTGAAGATCACCTACACCGGCGTCGAG
CTGCGGGCCGACGATGACGAACTGGTGTGGCAGCAGGTGTTGGAGTACGCGAAGCGCACCCCTATCGGCG
AGCCGATCACCTTCACGTTCTACGAGCTTTGCCAGGACCTGGGCTGGTCGATCAATGGCCGGTATTACAC
GAAGGCCGAGGAATGCCTGTCGCGCCTACAGGCGACGGCGATGGGCTTCACGTCCGACCGCGTTGGGCAC
CTGGAATCGGTGTCGCTGCTGCACCGCTTCCGCGTCCTGGACCGTGGCAAGAAAACGTCCCGTTGCCAGG
TCCTGATCGACGAGGAAATCGTCGTGCTGTTTGCTGGCGACCACTACACGAAATTCATATGGGAGAAGTA
CCGCAAGCTGTCGCCGACGGCCCGACGGATGTTCGACTATTTCAGCTCGCACCGGGAGCCGTACCCGCTC
AAGCTGGAAACCTTCCGCCTCATGTGCGGATCGGATTCCACCCGCGTGAAGAAGTGGCGCGAGCAGGTCG
GCGAAGCCTGCGAAGAGTTGCGAGGCAGCGGCCTGGTGGAACACGCCTGGGTCAATGATGACCTGGTGCA
TTGCAAACGCTAGGGCCTTGTGGGGTCAGTTCCGGCTGGGGGTTCAGCAGCCACCTGCATCGCCCTAGGT
CCCGTAAGTGCGCTGTTCC
Features (pLannotate 1.2.2; 10 found; start..end, strand, type, name):
    125..1540    -  CDS            araE: ARAE_ECOLI - Experimental evidence at protein level: Swiss-Prot protein existence level 1. Uptake of arabinose across the boundary membrane with the concomitant transport of protons into the cell (symport system). From Escherichia coli (strain K12).
   1618..1637    -  promoter       J23119(SpeI) promoter (fragment): bacterial promoter (Registry of Standard Biological Parts BBa J23119) modified to end with an SpeI site
   1769..1855    -  CDS            CmR (fragment): chloramphenicol acetyltransferase; cat; confers resistance to chloramphenicol
   1893..1921    +  promoter       Pc promoter: intI1 (promoter lies within the coding sequence); class 1 integron promoter
   2110..2643    +  CDS            GmR: gentamycin acetyltransferase; aacC1; confers resistance to gentamycin
   2915..3009    +  terminator     lambda t0 terminator: transcription terminator from phage lambda
   3030..3065    +  rep_origin     CloDF13 ori (fragment): Plasmids containing the CloDF13 (CDF) origin of replication can be propagated in E. coli cells that contain additional plasmids with compatible origins.
   3121..3652    +  rep_origin     oriV: incP origin of replication
   3712..3993    +  CDS            tnpA (fragment): TN5P_ECOLX - Also known as tnp. Experimental evidence at protein level: Swiss-Prot protein existence level 1. Mediates transposition of transposon Tn5 by a 'cut and paste' mechanism. First, the monomeric transposase binds the 19 bp inverted DNA repeats flanking the transposon. Then, dimerization of the DNA- bound transposase creates a synaptic DNA complex. After nicking of the first DNA strand, excision of the transposon proceeds through a series of intermediates. The transposase then mediates the insertion of the transposon at a new site by strand transfer. The activity of the wild- type tran
   4045..5193    +  CDS            trfA: trans-acting replication protein that binds to and activates oriV
