>Addgene plasmid #110141 | pRK2-AraE | addgene full sequence | sequence record 212717 | Addgene NGS Result
ATGGTTACTATCAATACGGAATCTGCTTTAACGCCACGTTCTTTGCGGGATACGCGGCGTATGAATATGT
TTGTTTCGGTAGCTGCTGCGGTCGCAGGATTGTTATTTGGTCTTGATATCGGCGTAATCGCCGGAGCGTT
GCCGTTCATTACCGATCACTTTGTGCTGACCAGTCGTTTGCAGGAATGGGTGGTTAGTAGCATGATGCTC
GGTGCAGCAATTGGTGCGCTGTTTAATGGTTGGCTGTCGTTCCGCCTGGGGCGTAAATACAGCCTGATGG
CGGGGGCCATCCTGTTTGTACTCGGTTCTATAGGGTCCGCTTTTGCGACCAGCGTAGAGATGTTAATCGC
CGCTCGTGTGGTGCTGGGCATTGCTGTCGGGATCGCGTCTTACACCGCTCCTCTGTATCTTTCTGAAATG
GCAAGTGAAAACGTTCGCGGTAAGATGATCAGTATGTACCAGTTGATGGTCACACTCGGCATCGTGCTGG
CGTTTTTATCCGATACAGCGTTCAGTTATAGCGGTAACTGGCGCGCAATGTTGGGGGTTCTTGCTTTACC
AGCAGTTCTGCTGATTATTCTGGTAGTCTTCCTGCCAAATAGCCCGCGCTGGCTGGCGGAAAAGGGGCGT
CATATTGAGGCGGAAGAAGTATTGCGTATGCTGCGCGATACGTCGGAAAAAGCGCGAGAAGAACTCAACG
AAATTCGTGAAAGCCTGAAGTTAAAACAGGGCGGTTGGGCACTGTTTAAGATCAACCGTAACGTCCGTCG
TGCTGTGTTTCTCGGTATGTTGTTGCAGGCGATGCAGCAGTTTACCGGTATGAACATCATCATGTACTAC
GCGCCGCGTATCTTCAAAATGGCGGGCTTTACGACCACAGAACAACAGATGATTGCGACTCTGGTCGTAG
GGCTGACCTTTATGTTCGCCACCTTTATTGCGGTGTTTACGGTAGATAAAGCAGGGCGTAAACCGGCTCT
GAAAATTGGTTTCAGCGTGATGGCGTTAGGCACTCTGGTGCTGGGCTATTGCCTGATGCAGTTTGATAAC
GGTACGGCTTCCAGTGGCTTGTCCTGGCTCTCTGTTGGCATGACGATGATGTGTATTGCCGGTTATGCGA
TGAGCGCCGCGCCAGTGGTGTGGATCCTGTGCTCTGAAATTCAGCCGCTGAAATGCCGCGATTTCGGTAT
TACCTGTTCGACCACCACGAACTGGGTGTCGAATATGATTATCGGCGCGACCTTCCTGACACTGCTTGAT
AGCATTGGCGCTGCCGGTACGTTCTGGCTCTACACTGCGCTGAACATTGCGTTTGTGGGCATTACTTTCT
GGCTCATTCCGGAAACCAAAAATGTCACGCTGGAACATATCGAACGCAAACTGATGGCAGGCGAGAAGTT
GAGAAATATCGGCGTCTGATAAGAATTCTTCAGCCAAAAAACTTAAGACCGCCGGTCTTGTCCACTACCT
TGCAGTAATGCGGTGGACAGGATCGGCGGTTTTCTTTTCTCTTCTCAACCTAGGCTACAGCCGATAGTCT
GGAACAGCGCACTTACGGGACCTAGGGCGATGCAGGTGGCTGCTGAACCCCCAGCCGGAACTGACCCCAC
AAGGCCCTAGCGTTTGCAATGCACCAGGTCATCATTGACCCAGGCGTGTTCCACCAGGCCGCTGCCTCGC
AACTCTTCGCAGGCTTCGCCGACCTGCTCGCGCCACTTCTTCACGCGGGTGGAATCCGATCCGCACATGA
GGCGGAAGGTTTCCAGCTTGAGCGGGTACGGCTCCCGGTGCGAGCTGAAATAGTCGAACATCCGTCGGGC
CGTCGGCGACAGCTTGCGGTACTTCTCCCATATGAATTTCGTGTAGTGGTCGCCAGCAAACAGCACGACG
ATTTCCTCGTCGATCAGGACCTGGCAACGGGACGTTTTCTTGCCACGGTCCAGGACGCGGAAGCGGTGCA
GCAGCGACACCGATTCCAGGTGCCCAACGCGGTCGGACGTGAAGCCCATCGCCGTCGCCTGTAGGCGCGA
CAGGCATTCCTCGGCCTTCGTGTAATACCGGCCATTGATCGACCAGCCCAGGTCCTGGCAAAGCTCGTAG
AACGTGAAGGTGATCGGCTCGCCGATAGGGGTGCGCTTCGCGTACTCCAACACCTGCTGCCACACCAGTT
CGTCATCGTCGGCCCGCAGCTCGACGCCGGTGTAGGTGATCTTCACGTCCTTGTTGACGTGGAAAATGAC
CTTGTTTTGCAGCGCCTCGCGCGGGATTTTCTTGTTGCGCGTGGTGAACAGGGCAGAGCGGGCCGTGTCG
TTTGGCATCGCTCGCATCGTGTCCGGCCACGGCGCAATATCGAACAAGGAAAGCTGCATTTCCTTGATCT
GCTGCTTCGTGTGTTTCAGCAACGCGGCCTGCTTGGCTTCGCTGACCTGTTTTGCCAGGTCCTCGCCGGC
GGTTTTTCGCTTCTTGGTCGTCATAGTTCCTCGCGTGTCGATGGTCATCGACTTCGCCAAACCTGCCGCC
TCCTGTTCGAGACGACGCGAACGCTCCACGGCGGCCGATGGCGCGGGCAGGGCAGGGGGAGCCAGTTGCA
CGCTGTCGCGCTCGATCTTGGCCGTAGCTTGCTGGACTATCGAGCCGACGGACTGGAAGGTTTCGCGGGG
CGCACGCATGACGGTGCGGCTTGCGATGGTTTCGGCATCCTCGGCGGAAAACCCCGCGTCGATCAGTTCT
TGCCTGTATGCCTTCCGGTCAAACGTCCGATTCATTCACCCTCCTTGCGGGATTGCCCCGGAATTAATTC
CCCGGATCGATCCGTCGATCTTGATCCCCTGCGCCATCAGATCCTTGGCGGCAAGAAAGCCATCCAGTTT
ACTTTGCAGGGCTTCCCAACCTTACCAGAGGGCGCCCCAGCTGGCAATTCCGGTTCGCTTGCTGTCCATA
AAACCGCCCAGTCTAGCTATCGCCATGTAAGCCCACTGCAAGCTACCTGCTTTCTCTTTGCGCTTGCGTT
TTCCCTTGTCCAGATAGCCCAGTAGCTGACATTCATCCGGGGTCAGCACCGTTTCTGCGGACTGGCTTTC
TACGTGGCTGCCATTTTTGGGGTGAGGCCGTTCGCGGCCGAGGGGCGCAGCCCCTGGGGGGATGGGAGGC
CCGCGTTAGCGGGCCGGGAGGGTTCGAGAAGGGGGGGCACCCCCCTTCGGCGTGCGCGGTCACGCGCACA
GGGCGCAGCCCTGGTTAAAAACAAGGTTTATAAATATTGGTTTAAAAGCAGGTTAAAAGACAGGTTAGCG
GTGGCCGAAAAACGGGCGGAAACCCTTGCAAATGCTGGATTTTCTGCCTGTGGACAGCCCCTCAAATGTC
AATAGGTGCGCCCCTCATCTGTCAGCACTCTGCCCCTCAAGTGTCAAGGATCGCGCCCCTCATCTGTCAG
TAGTCGCGCCCCTCAAGTGTCAATACCGCAGGGCACTTATCCCCAGGCTTGTCCACATCATCTGTGGGAA
ACTCGCGTAAAATCAGGCGTTTTCGCCGATTTGCGAGGCTGGCCAGCTCCACGTCGCCGGCCGAAATCGA
GCCTGCCCCTCATCTGTCAACGCCGCGCCGGGTGAGTCGGCCCCTCAAGTGTCAACGTCCGCCCCTCATC
TGTCAGTGAGGGCCAAGTTTTCCGCGAGGTATCCACAACGCCGGCGGCCCTACATGGCTCTGCTGTAGTG
AGTGGGTTGCGCTCCGGCAGCGGTCCTGATCCCCCGCAGAAAAAAAGGATCTCAAGAAGATCCTTTGATC
TTTTCTACACTAGTGCTTGGATTCTCACCAATAAAAAACGCCCGGCGGCAACCGAGCGTTCTGAACAAAT
CCAGATGGAGTTCTGAGGTCATTACTGGATCTATCAACAGGAGTCCAAGCGAGCTCACCTTCGGGAGCGC
CTGAAGCCCGTTCTGGACGCCCTGGGGCCGTTGAATCGGGATATGCAGGCCAAGGCCGCCGCGATCATCA
AGGCCGTGGGCGAAAAGCTGCTGACGGAACAGCGGGAAGTCCAGCGCCAGAAACAGGCCCAGCGCCAGCA
GGAACGCGGGCGCGCACATTTCCCCGAAAAGTGCCACCTGCGGCGTTGTGACAATTTACCGAACAACTCC
GCGGCCGGGAAGCCGATCTCGGCTTGAACGAATTGTTAGGTGGCGGTACTTGGGTCGATATCAAAGTGCA
TCACTTCTTCCCGTATGCCCAACTTTGTATAGAGAGCCACTGCGGGATCGTCACCGTAATCTGCTTGCAC
GTAGATCACATAAGCACCAAGCGCGTTGGCCTCATGCTTGAGGAGATTGATGAGCGCGGTGGCAATGCCC
TGCCTCCGGTGCTCTCCGGAGACTGCGAGATCATAGATATAGATCTCACTACGCGGCTGCTCAAACTTGG
GCAGAACGTAAGCCGCGAGAGCGCCAACAACCACTTCTTGGTCGAAGGCAGCAAGCGCGATGAATGTCTT
ACTACGGAGCAAGTTCCCGAGGTAATCGGAGTCCGGCTGATGTTGGGAGTAGGTGGCTACGTCTCCGAAC
TCACGACCGAAAAGATCAAGAGCAGCCCGCATGGATTTGACTTGGTCAGGGCCGAGCCTACATGTGCGAA
TGATGCCCATACTTGAGCCACCTAACTTTGTTTTAGGGCGACTGCCCTGCTGCGTAACATCGTTGCTGCT
GCGTAACATCGTTGCTGCTCCATAACATCAAACATCGACCCACGGCGTAACGCGCTTGCTGCTTGGATGC
CCGAGGCATAGACTGTACAAAAAAACAGTCATAACAAGCCATGAAAACCGCCACTGCGCCGTTACCACCG
CTGCGTTCGGTCAAGGTTCTGGACCAGTTGCGTGAGCGCATACGCTACTTGCATTACAGTTTACGAACCG
AACAGGCTTATGTCAACTGGGTTCGTGCCTTCATCCGTTTCCACGGTGTGCGTCCATGGGCAAATATTAT
ACGCAAGGCGACAAGGTGCTGATGCCGCTGGCGATTCAGGTTCATCATGCCGTTTGTGATGGCTTCCATG
GCTTCCCAACCTTACCAGAGGGCGCCCCAGCTGGCAATTCCGACGTCCTCGGTACCAAATTCCAGAAAAG
AGGCCTCCCGAAAGGGGGGCCTTTTTTCGTTTTGGTCCATCTTGAACTAGCATACATATTTACAGCTAGC
TCAGTCCTAGGGACTGTGCTAGCACGTCGACTTATCTCGAGTGAGATATTGTTGACGAACTCATAAAGTC
AAGTAGGAGGTTAATTCC
Features (pLannotate 1.2.2; 10 found; start..end, strand, type, name):
      1..1416    +  CDS            araE: ARAE_ECOLI - Experimental evidence at protein level: Swiss-Prot protein existence level 1. Uptake of arabinose across the boundary membrane with the concomitant transport of protons into the cell (symport system). From Escherichia coli (strain K12).
   1617..2765    -  CDS            trfA: trans-acting replication protein that binds to and activates oriV
   2817..3098    -  CDS            tnpA (fragment): TN5P_ECOLX - Also known as tnp. Experimental evidence at protein level: Swiss-Prot protein existence level 1. Mediates transposition of transposon Tn5 by a 'cut and paste' mechanism. First, the monomeric transposase binds the 19 bp inverted DNA repeats flanking the transposon. Then, dimerization of the DNA- bound transposase creates a synaptic DNA complex. After nicking of the first DNA strand, excision of the transposon proceeds through a series of intermediates. The transposase then mediates the insertion of the transposon at a new site by strand transfer. The activity of the wild- type tran
   3158..3689    -  rep_origin     oriV: incP origin of replication
   3745..3780    -  rep_origin     CloDF13 ori (fragment): Plasmids containing the CloDF13 (CDF) origin of replication can be propagated in E. coli cells that contain additional plasmids with compatible origins.
   3801..3895    -  terminator     lambda t0 terminator: transcription terminator from phage lambda
   4166..4699    -  CDS            GmR: gentamycin acetyltransferase; aacC1; confers resistance to gentamycin
   4888..4916    -  promoter       Pc promoter: intI1 (promoter lies within the coding sequence); class 1 integron promoter
   4954..5040    +  CDS            CmR (fragment): chloramphenicol acetyltransferase; cat; confers resistance to chloramphenicol
   5172..5191    +  promoter       J23119(SpeI) promoter (fragment): bacterial promoter (Registry of Standard Biological Parts BBa J23119) modified to end with an SpeI site
