[The description below was written by a language model from this plasmid's Addgene catalogue record and pLannotate feature annotations shown in this document.]
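Description:
pRK2-AraE is a low-copy bacterial expression plasmid built on the pSEVA221 backbone that constitutively expresses the E. coli arabinose transporter gene araE. Replication depends on the broad-host-range RK2 (IncP) system: the oriV origin together with trfA, whose product binds and activates oriV. This allows maintenance in E. coli as well as other Gram-negative hosts. Selection is by gentamicin, conferred by the aacC1 acetyltransferase gene (GmR), which lies downstream of a class 1 integron Pc promoter and is followed by a lambda t0 terminator. Because pSEVA221 is conventionally a kanamycin-resistance vector, the marker appears to have been exchanged here, although the record does not describe this step.

The payload is the araE coding sequence (about 1.4 kb annotated; the insert is listed as roughly 1.5 kb), introduced by Gibson assembly. AraE is a proton symporter that takes up arabinose across the inner membrane. Just upstream and in the same orientation, the annotation detects a partial match to the J23119 synthetic constitutive promoter, consistent with the stated constitutive expression, though the exact promoter variant is not named. Short matches to Tn5 transposase, a CloDF13 origin and a chloramphenicol resistance gene are small fragments, most likely backbone remnants or incidental hits rather than functional parts. The depositor and sequencing-derived records carry the same features in opposite orientation and differ by a single nucleotide in length.

The associated work concerns genetic tools for gene expression and recombineering in Pseudomonas putida. In that setting, supplying an arabinose importer would plausibly make arabinose-inducible expression systems respond more uniformly, but the record does not state this use explicitly.
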