Addgene plasmid #110141: pRK2-AraE
Purpose: Constitutive promoter expressing araE on RK2 origin
Depositing lab: Brian Pfleger. Depositing organization: University of Wisconsin, Madison. Publication: Genetic tools for reliable gene expression and recombineering in Pseudomonas putida. Cook TB, Rand JM, Nurani W, Courtney DK, Liu SA, Pfleger BF. J Ind Microbiol Biotechnol. 2018 Jan 3. pii: 10.1007/s10295-017-2001-5. doi: 10.1007/s10295-017-2001-5. PubMed 29299733.
Backbone
  Vector backbone: pSEVA221
  Vector type: Bacterial Expression
Growth in bacteria
  Bacterial resistance: Gentamicin, 10 μg/mL
  Growth temperature: 37°C
  Growth strain: DH5alpha
  Copy number: Low Copy
Gene/Insert
  Gene/Insert name: araE
  Species: E. coli
  Insert size (bp): 1500
  Cloning method: Gibson Cloning
  Sequencing primers: 5′ N/A
Terms and licenses: Academic/Nonprofit Terms; Industry Terms: Not Available to Industry
How to cite: pRK2-AraE was a gift from Brian Pfleger (Addgene plasmid # 110141 ; http://n2t.net/addgene:110141 ; RRID:Addgene_110141)
